>Addgene plasmid #202928 | Salsa-BC87-P1H3 | addgene full sequence | sequence record 413470 | Addgene NGS Result
AGCGCCCAATACGCAAACCGCCTCTCCCCGCGCGTTGGCCGATTCATTAATGCAGTCGAGGGATCTCCAT
AAGAGAAGAGGGACAGCTATGACTGGGAGTAGTCAGGAGAGGAGGAAAAATCTGGCTAGTAAAACATGTA
AGGAAAATTTTAGGGATGTTAAAGAAAAAAATAACACAAAACAAAATATAAAAAAAATCTAACCTCAAGT
CAAGGCTTTTCTATGGAATAAGGAATGGACAGCAGGGGGCTGTTTCATATACTGATGACCTCTTTATAGC
CAACCTTTGTTCATGGCAGCCAGCATATGGGCATATGTTGCCAAACTCTAAACCAAATACTCATTCTGAT
GTTTTAAATGATTTGCCCTCCCATATGTCCTTCCGAGTGAGAGACACAAAAAATTCCAACACACTATTGC
AATGAAAATAAATTTCCTTTATTAGCCAGAAGTCAGATGCTCAAGGGGCTTCATGATGTCCCCATAATTT
TTGGCAGAGGGAAAAAGATCGATCTCAGTGGTATTTGTGAGCCAGGGCATTGGCCACACCAGCCACCACC
TTCTGATAGGCAGCCTGCACCTGAGGAGTGAATTCTTTGCCAAAATGATGAGACAGCACAACAACCAGCA
CGTTGCCCAGGAGCTGTAGGAAAGAGAAGAAGGCATGAACATGGTTAGCAGAGGGGCCCGGTTTGGACTC
AGAGTATTTTATCCTCATCTCAAACAGTGTATATCATTGTAACCATAAAGAGAAAGGCAGGATGATGACC
AGGGTGTAGTTGTTTCTACCAATAAGAATATTTCCACGCCAGCCAGAATTTATATGCAGAAATATTCTAC
CTTATCATTTAATTATAACAATTGTTCTCTAAAACTGTGCTGAAGTACAATATAATATACCCTGATTGCC
TTGAAAAAAAAGTGATTAGAGAAAGTACTTACAATCTGACAAATAAACAAAAGTGAATTTAAAAATTCGT
TACAAATGCAAGCTAAAGTTTAACGAAAAAGTTACAGAAAATGAAAAGAAAATAAGAGGAGACAATGGTT
GTCAACAGAGTAGAAAGTGAAAGAAACAAAATTATCATGAGGGTCCATGGTGATACAAGGGACATCTTCC
CATTCTAAACAACACCCTGAAAACTTTGCCCCCTCCATATAACATGAATTTTACAATAGCGAAAAAGAAA
GAACAATCAAGGGTCCCCAAACTCACCCTGAAGTTCTCAGCTCTAGAGATATCGTCGAGGCCGCGCTAGC
GTTTAAACTGTCGACCTTAATTAAGAGATCTGCTCGAGGCGCGTCAGCTGACTAGAGGATCCCCGGGTAC
CGAGCTCGAATTCGGGGCCGCGGAGGCTGGATCGGTCCCGGTGTCTTCTATGGAGGTCAAAACAGCGTGG
ATGGCGTCTCCAGGCGATCTGACGGTTCACTAAACGAGCTCTGCTTATATAGGCCTCCCACCGTACACGC
CTACCTCGACCCGGGTACCGAGCTCGACTTTCACTTTTCTCTATCACTGATAGGGAGTGGTAAACTCGAC
TTTCACTTTTCTCTATCACTGATAGGGAGTGGTAAACTCGACTTTCACTTTTCTCTATCACTGATAGGGA
GTGGTAAACTCGACTTTCACTTTTCTCTATCACTGATAGGGAGTGGTAAACTCGACTTTCACTTTTCTCT
ATCACTGATAGGGAGTGGTAAACTCGACCTATATAAGCAGAGCTCGTTTAGTGAACCGTCAGATCGCCTG
GAGACGCCATCCACGCTGTTTTGACCTCCATAGAAGACACCGGGACCGATCCAGCCTCCGCGGCCCCGAA
TTCCTGCAGCGGCCGCTCTAGAACTAGTGGATCCCCGCGGATGGTGAGCAAGGGCGAGGAGCTGTTCACC
GGGGTGGTGCCCATCCTGGTCGAGCTGGACGGCGACGTAAACGGCCACAAGTTCAGCGTGTCCGGCGAGG
GCGAGGGCGATGCCACCTACGGCAAGCTGACCCTGAAGTTCATCTGCACCACCGGCAAGCTGCCCGTGCC
CTGGCCCACCCTCGTGACCACCCTGACCTACGGCGTGCAGTGCTTCAGCCGCTACCCCGACCACATGAAG
CAGCACGACTTCTTCAAGTCCGCCATGCCCGAAGGCTACGTCCAGGAGCGCACCATCTTCTTCAAGGACG
ACGGCAACTACAAGACCCGCGCCGAGGTGAAGTTCGAGGGCGACACCCTGGTGAACCGCATCGAGCTGAA
GGGCATCGACTTCAAGGAGGACGGCAACATCCTGGGGCACAAGCTGGAGTACAACTACAACAGCCACAAC
GTCTATATCATGGCCGACAAGCAGAAGAACGGCATCAAGGTGAACTTCAAGATCCGCCACAACATCGAGG
ACGGCAGCGTGCAGCTCGCCGACCACTACCAGCAGAACACCCCCATCGGCGACGGCCCCGTGCTGCTGCC
CGACAACCACTACCTGAGCACCCAGTCCGCCCTGAGCAAAGACCCCAACGAGAAGCGCGATCACATGGTC
CTGCTGGAGTTCGTGACCGCCGCCGGGATCACTCTCGGCATGGACGAGCTGTACAAGTAAGAACTCACCG
GAATTCGATATCAAGCTTGTCGACCTAGTTCTAGAGGATCCAGACATGATAAGATACATTGATGAGTTTG
GACAAACCACAACTAGAATGCAGTGAAAAAAATGCTTTATTTGTGAAATTTGTGATGCTATTGCTTTATT
TGTAACCATTATAAGCTGCAATAAACAAGTTAACAACAACAATTGCATTCATTTTATGTTTCAGGTTCAG
GGGGAGGTGTGGGAGGTTTTTTAAAGCAAGTAAAACCTCTACAAATGTGGTATGGCTGATTATGATCCTG
CAAGCCTCGTCGTCCTGGCCGGACCACGCTATCTGTGCAAGGTCCCCGGCCCCGGACGCGCGCTCCATGA
GCAGAGCGCCCGCCGCCGAGGCGAAGACTCGGGCGGCGCCCTGCCCGTCCCACCAGGTCAACAGGCGGTA
ACCGGCCTCTTCATCGGGAATGCGCGCGACCTTCAGCATCGCCGGCATGTCCCCCTGGCGGACGGGAAGT
ATCCAGCTCGACCAAGCTGGCCGCGTCGAGTGAAGACGAAAGGGCCTCGTGATACGCCTATTTTTATAGG
TTAATGTCATGATAATAATGGTTTCTTAGACGTCAGGTGGCACTTTTCGGGGAAATGTGCGCGGAACCCC
TATTTGTTTATTTTTCTAAATACATTCAAATATGTATCCGCTCATGAGACAATAACCCTGATAAATGCTT
CAATAATATTGAAAAAGGAAGAGTATGAGTATTCAACATTTCCGTGTCGCCCTTATTCCCTTTTTTGCGG
CATTTTGCCTTCCTGTTTTTGCTCACCCAGAAACGCTGGTGAAAGTAAAAGATGCTGAAGATCAGTTGGG
TGCACGAGTGGGTTACATCGAACTGGATCTCAACAGCGGTAAGATCCTTGAGAGTTTTCGCCCCGAAGAA
CGTTTTCCAATGATGAGCACTTTTAAAGTTCTGCTATGTGGCGCGGTATTATCCCGTGTTGACGCCGGGC
AAGAGCAACTCGGTCGCCGCATACACTATTCTCAGAATGACTTGGTTGAGTACTCACCAGTCACAGAAAA
GCATCTTACGGATGGCATGACAGTAAGAGAATTATGCAGTGCTGCCATAACCATGAGTGATAACACTGCG
GCCAACTTACTTCTGACAACGATCGGAGGACCGAAGGAGCTAACCGCTTTTTTGCACAACATGGGGGATC
ATGTAACTCGCCTTGATCGTTGGGAACCGGAGCTGAATGAAGCCATACCAAACGACGAGCGTGACACCAC
GATGCCTGTAGCAATGGCAACAACGTTGCGCAAACTATTAACTGGCGAACTACTTACTCTAGCTTCCCGG
CAACAATTAATAGACTGGATGGAGGCGGATAAAGTTGCAGGACCACTTCTGCGCTCGGCCCTTCCGGCTG
GCTGGTTTATTGCTGATAAATCTGGAGCCGGTGAGCGTGGGTCTCGCGGTATCATTGCAGCACTGGGGCC
AGATGGTAAGCCCTCCCGTATCGTAGTTATCTACACGACGGGGAGTCAGGCAACTATGGATGAACGAAAT
AGACAGATCGCTGAGATAGGTGCCTCACTGATTAAGCATTGGTAACTGTCAGACCAAGTTTACTCATATA
TACTTTAGATTGATTTAAAACTTCATTTTTAATTTAAAAGGATCTAGGTGAAGATCCTTTTTGATAATCT
CATGACCAAAATCCCTTAACGTGAGTTTTCGTTCCACTGAGCGTCAGACCCCGTAGAAAAGATCAAAGGA
TCTTCTTGAGATCCTTTTTTTCTGCGCGTAATCTGCTGCTTGCAAACAAAAAAACCACCGCTACCAGCGG
TGGTTTGTTTGCCGGATCAAGAGCTACCAACTCTTTTTCCGAAGGTAACTGGCTTCAGCAGAGCGCAGAT
ACCAAATACTGTTCTTCTAGTGTAGCCGTAGTTAGGCCACCACTTCAAGAACTCTGTAGCACCGCCTACA
TACCTCGCTCTGCTAATCCTGTTACCAGTGGCTGCTGCCAGTGGCGATAAGTCGTGTCTTACCGGGTTGG
ACTCAAGACGATAGTTACCGGATAAGGCGCAGCGGTCGGGCTGAACGGGGGGTTCGTGCACACAGCCCAG
CTTGGAGCGAACGACCTACACCGAACTGAGATACCTACAGCGTGAGCTATGAGAAAGCGCCACGCTTCCC
GAAGGGAGAAAGGCGGACAGGTATCCGGTAAGCGGCAGGGTCGGAACAGGAGAGCGCACGAGGGAGCTTC
CAGGGGGAAACGCCTGGTATCTTTATAGTCCTGTCGGGTTTCGCCACCTCTGACTTGAGCGTCGATTTTT
GTGATGCTCGTCAGGGGGGCGGAGCCTATGGAAAAACGCCAGCAACGCGGCCTTTTTACGGTTCCTGGCC
TTTTGCTGGCCTTTTGCTCACATGTTCTTTCCTGCGTTATCCCCTGATTCTGTGGATAACCGTATTACCG
CCTTTGAGTGAGCTGATACCGCTCGCCGCAGCCGAACGACCGAGCGCAGCGAGTCAGTGAGCGAGGAAGC
GGAAG
Features (pLannotate 1.2.2; 17 found; start..end, strand, type, name):
      2..55      +  CDS            lacI (fragment): lac repressor; lacI; The lac repressor binds to the lac operator to inhibit transcription in E. coli. This inhibition can be relieved by adding lactose or isopropyl-β-D-thiogalactopyranoside (IPTG).
    388..443     -  polyA_signal   β-globin poly(A) signal: rabbit β-globin polyadenylation signal (Gil and Proudfoot, 1987)
    518..640     -  CDS            HBB: HBB_COLGU - Experimental evidence at transcript level: Swiss-Prot protein existence level 2. Involved in oxygen transport from the lung to the various peripheral tissues. From Colobus guereza (Mantled guereza) (Eastern black-and-white colobus monkey).
    644..1216    -  intron         β-globin intron: intron from rabbit β-globin gene
   1312..1343    -  misc_feature   MCS (fragment): pUC18/19 multiple cloning site
   1437..1475    -  promoter       minimal CMV promoter: human cytomegalovirus (CMV) immediate early promoter
   1493..1708    -  protein_bind   tetracycline response element (fragment): contains seven copies of the tetracycline operator tetO tetracycline repressor TetR
   1708..1753    +  promoter       TRE3GV promoter (fragment): 3rd-generation Tet-responsive promoter that can be activated by binding of Tet-On® 3G, optimized for retroviral and lentiviral vectors
   1829..1856    +  misc_feature   MCS (fragment): pBluescript multiple cloning site
   1861..2580    +  CDS            EGFP: the original enhanced GFP (Yang et al., 1996) mammalian codon-optimized
   2590..2613    +  misc_feature   MCS (fragment): pBluescript multiple cloning site
   2627..2761    -  polyA_signal   SV40 poly(A) signal: SV40 polyadenylation signal
   2784..2867    -  CDS            large T antigen (fragment): large T antigen from SV40 (simian virus 40)
   2861..3091    -  CDS            str (fragment): STR_KLEPN - Protein inferred from homology: Swiss-Prot protein existence level 3. The aminoglycoside phosphotransferases achieve inactivation of their antibiotic substrates by phosphorylation. From Klebsiella pneumoniae.
   3210..3314    +  promoter       AmpR promoter: bla
   3315..4175    +  CDS            AmpR: β-lactamase; bla; confers resistance to ampicillin, carbenicillin, and related antibiotics
   4346..4934    +  rep_origin     ori: high-copy-number ColE1/pMB1/pBR322/pUC origin of replication
