[The description below was written by a language model from this plasmid's Addgene catalogue record and pLannotate feature annotations shown in this document.]
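Description:
Salsa-BC87-P1H3 is a 5.1 kb mammalian expression plasmid built on the pCER206 backbone. It is one member of a set of barcoded reporter plasmids for PRESTO-Salsa, a highly multiplexed screening platform for GPCR bioactivity. It is propagated in E. coli as a high-copy plasmid through a ColE1/pUC-type origin and selected with ampicillin via the β-lactamase gene and its native promoter. No mammalian selection marker is annotated. The short lacI, SV40 large T antigen and aminoglycoside phosphotransferase fragments detected in the sequence look like non-functional remnants of earlier vector construction.

The payload is a synthetic insert of about 730 bp, EGFP/BC87, cloned between BsrGI and HindIII sites and placed under a tetracycline response element. The feature table shows a bidirectional-looking arrangement around the tetO array. On one strand, a TRE3G-type promoter fragment drives mammalian codon-optimised EGFP, which is followed by an SV40 polyadenylation signal annotated in the reverse orientation. On the opposite strand, a minimal CMV promoter faces a multiple cloning site fragment, a rabbit β-globin intron, a partial β-globin coding segment and a β-globin poly(A) signal. The barcode itself (BC87) is not annotated as a feature, but the cloning sites and the insert name suggest that it lies just downstream of EGFP, where it would be carried in the reporter transcript.

In use, a Tet-family transactivator binding the TRE would induce transcription of the EGFP/barcode message. A transcriptional response can then be read out by fluorescence or by sequencing the barcode, which allows many separately barcoded reporters to be pooled. The record does not state which receptor or well is paired with barcode 87, nor what "P1H3" denotes.
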