Addgene plasmid #202928: Salsa-BC87-P1H3
Purpose: Expression of barcoded reporter plasmid for PRESTO-Salsa; EGFP/BC87
Depositing lab: Noah Palm. Depositing organization: Yale University. Publication: Highly multiplexed bioactivity screening reveals human and microbiota metabolome-GPCRome interactions. Chen H, Rosen CE, Gonzalez-Hernandez JA, Song D, Potempa J, Ring AM, Palm NW. Cell. 2023 Jul 6;186(14):3095-3110.e19. doi: 10.1016/j.cell.2023.05.024. Epub 2023 Jun 14. PubMed 37321219.
Backbone
  Vector backbone: pCER206
  Vector type: Mammalian Expression
Growth in bacteria
  Bacterial resistance: Ampicillin, 100 μg/mL
  Growth temperature: 37°C
  Growth strain: DH5alpha
  Copy number: High Copy
Gene/Insert
  Gene/Insert name: EGFP/BC87
  Species: Synthetic
  Insert size (bp): 730
  Promoter: Tet Response Element (TRE)
  Cloning method: Restriction Enzyme; 5′ cloning site BsrGI (not destroyed); 3′ cloning site HindIII (not destroyed)
  Sequencing primers: 5′ Custom primer (GAAGCGCGATCACATGG)
Terms and licenses: Academic/Nonprofit Terms; Industry Terms: Not Available to Industry
How to cite: Salsa-BC87-P1H3 was a gift from Noah Palm (Addgene plasmid # 202928 ; http://n2t.net/addgene:202928 ; RRID:Addgene_202928)
