>Addgene plasmid #202928 | Salsa-BC87-P1H3 | depositor partial sequence | sequence record 393801 | BC87
GAACTCACCG
